>Addgene plasmid #37961 | MSCV-N LF2 | depositor partial sequence | sequence record 47794 | Tag and partial insert
ATGGACTACAAGGATGACGATGACAAGCTCGATGGAGGATACCCATACGATGTTCCAGATTACGCTGCTC
GAGGTTATCAAACAAGTTTGTACAAAAAAGTTGGCATGGCCGAAGCTTACCCCGGAGGAGCCCATGCAGC
ACTAGCGTCCCGGCGCTCGTCGTTCAGGAACAGCCTCCGCCGCCTGCGGCCCACTGAAAA
