>Addgene plasmid #37961 | MSCV-N LF2 | addgene partial sequence | sequence record 50737 | pLXSN-5
CTCACTCCTTCTCTAGGCGCCGGAATTAGATCTGCCACCATGGACTACAAGGATGACGATGACAAGCTCG
ATGGAGGATACCCATACGATGTTCCAGATTACGCTGCTCGAGGTTATCAAACAAGTTTGTACAAAAAAGT
TGGCATGGCCGAAGCTTACCCCGGAGGAGCCCATGCAGCACTAGCGTCCCGGCGCTCGTCGTTCAGGAAC
AGCCTCCGCCGCCTGCGGCCCACTGAAAAACCAGACACGTCGTTCATGAGAGGCGTGTGGAAGTACGAGA
TCTTCCCCTCATACGTCCGCGTCACCAACAAGCAGGTATTGCAGCTGGACGCGCAGTGCCAAGAGCTGCC
TCCCTGCCCCTCGGTGGGCCAGATACTCAGCTTCAAGTTACCTTCTTTCTCCTTCAACACGACCACCTAC
GGCAGCCGCTACTTTACGGTCGCGTTTTTGTTCTTTGGAGCGGAAGACAACGAGGTATTCCTCAAGCCCT
TCTTCGTTATGCACTCTGACCAGGACATCGTGCTAAGCGTCCTGAATCCGCGCAGCCTGTTCATAGAGAA
AGGGAAGTTTACCTGGTACATTGTGCCCATCAGATTGGTCAAGAACCCCTACCTCTACCTGCAGATTCTG
CCCGGGCAGAGCGACATTCAGCTGACACGCTCCTGCACCCAGAGCGGGGACAAGCTAAACACCAGCGAGC
CCCAGATCTTCCTCAGTGGCTCTCC
