[The description below was written by a language model from this plasmid's Addgene catalogue record.]
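Description:
MSCV-N LF2 is a retroviral mammalian expression plasmid built on the MSCV-N FLAGHA backbone, a murine stem cell virus–type vector. It carries the LF2 open reading frame of Epstein-Barr virus (human herpesvirus 4). The plasmid is maintained in E. coli as a low-copy construct under ampicillin selection, and puromycin is the marker for selecting transduced or transfected mammalian cells. The total size is listed as about 7.9 kb, which is smaller than the roughly 8.2 kb given for the empty backbone. That difference fits Gateway cloning, where the recombination reaction swaps a destination cassette in the parent vector for the approximately 1.3 kb insert.

The backbone supplies tandem Flag and HA epitopes at the N-terminus of LF2, allowing detection and sequential affinity purification of the viral protein and its associated host factors. The depositor notes that Gateway recombination left some vector-derived nucleotides in frame at the 3' end of the insert, so the translated protein carries a few extra residues at its C-terminus. The record lists the promoter as "PKG". In MSCV-type vectors the insert is normally driven by the viral LTR, while a PGK promoter drives the puromycin resistance gene, but no feature table is provided to confirm this arrangement here.

The construct comes from a systematic study of how tumour virus proteins perturb host cell networks. In that context it would serve to make retrovirus for stable expression of tagged LF2 in mammalian cells, supporting interaction and downstream perturbation analyses.
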