Addgene plasmid #37961: MSCV-N LF2
Depositing lab: Karl Munger. Depositing organization: Brigham and Women's Hospital. Publication: Interpreting cancer genomes using systematic host network perturbations by tumour virus proteins. Rozenblatt-Rosen O, Deo RC, Padi M, Adelmant G, Calderwood MA, Rolland T, Grace M, Dricot A, Askenazi M, Tavares M, Pevzner SJ, Abderazzaq F, Byrdsong D, Carvunis AR, Chen AA, Cheng J, Correll M, Duarte M, Fan C, Feltkamp MC, Ficarro SB, Franchi R, Garg BK, Gulbahce N, Hao T, Holthaus AM, James R, Korkhin A, Litovchick L, Mar JC, Pak TR, Rabello S, Rubio R, Shen Y, Singh S, Spangle JM, Tasan M, Wanamaker S, Webber JT, Roecklein-Canfield J, Johannsen E, Barabasi AL, Beroukhim R, Kieff E, Cusick ME, Hill DE, Munger K, Marto JA, Quackenbush J, Roth FP, DeCaprio JA, Vidal M. Nature. 2012 Jul 26;487(7408):491-5. 10.1038/nature11288 PubMed 22810586.
Backbone
  Vector backbone: MSCV-N FLAGHA
  Backbone size w/o insert (bp): 8162
  Total vector size (bp): 7949
  Vector type: Mammalian Expression, Retroviral
  Selectable markers: Puromycin
Growth in bacteria
  Bacterial resistance: Ampicillin, 100 μg/mL
  Growth temperature: 37°C
  Growth strain: DH5alpha
  Copy number: Low Copy
Gene/Insert
  Gene/Insert name: LF2 (alt names: HHV LF2; HHV4_LF2)
  Species: H. Herpesvirus 4 (EBV)
  Insert size (bp): 1287
  GenBank ID: YP_401708.1
  Entrez Gene: LF2 (a.k.a. HHV4_LF2)
  Promoter: PKG
  Tag / fusion protein: Flag (N terminal on backbone); HA (N terminal on backbone)
  Cloning method: Gateway Cloning
  Sequencing primers: 5′ LXSN 5'; 3′ MSCV-N seq. rev
Resource information
  A portion of this plasmid was derived from a plasmid made by: E. Kieff lab
Terms and licenses: Academic/Nonprofit Terms; Industry Terms: Not Available to Industry
Depositor comments: Note that the Gateway cloning reaction has left several vector-based nucleotides in frame with the 3' end of the insert, adding several amino acid residues [FLYKVVR] fused to the C-terminus of translated protein.
How to cite: MSCV-N LF2 was a gift from Karl Munger (Addgene plasmid # 37961 ; http://n2t.net/addgene:37961 ; RRID:Addgene_37961)
